Addgene plasmid #61436: pBW313lux-hrpR
Purpose: pBWF2620 encoding rbs33-hrpR-ter (pBWF2620: pSB3K3 carrying BBa_F2620 (PTet-rbs34-luxR-ter))
Depositing lab: Martin Buck & Baojun Wang. Depositing organization: Imperial College London. Publication: Engineering modular and orthogonal genetic logic gates for robust digital-like synthetic biology. Wang B, Kitney RI, Joly N, Buck M. Nat Commun. 2011 Oct 18;2:508. doi: 10.1038/ncomms1516. PubMed 22009040.
Backbone
  Vector backbone: pSB3K3
  Backbone manufacturer: BioBrick registry
  Backbone size w/o insert (bp): 2750
  Total vector size (bp): 4913
  Vector type: Bacterial Expression
Growth in bacteria
  Bacterial resistance: Kanamycin, 50 μg/mL
  Growth temperature: 37°C
  Growth strain: DH5alpha
  Copy number: Low Copy
Gene/Insert
  Gene/Insert name: F2620-rbs33-hrpR-ter
  Species: Synthetic
  Insert size (bp): 2163
  Promoter: plux
  Cloning method: Restriction Enzyme; 5′ cloning site EcoRI (not destroyed); 3′ cloning site PstI (not destroyed)
  Sequencing primers: 5′ TGCCACCTGACGTCTAAGAA; 3′ ATTACCGCCTTTGAGTGAGC
Resource information
  A portion of this plasmid was derived from a plasmid made by: This plasmid was created by Dr Baojun Wang
Terms and licenses: Academic/Nonprofit Terms; Industry Terms: Not Available to Industry
How to cite: pBW313lux-hrpR was a gift from Martin Buck & Baojun Wang (Addgene plasmid # 61436 ; http://n2t.net/addgene:61436 ; RRID:Addgene_61436)
