[The description below was written by a language model from this plasmid's Addgene catalogue record and pLannotate feature annotations shown in this document.]
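Description:
pBW313lux-hrpR is a 4.9 kb bacterial expression plasmid built on the BioBrick backbone pSB3K3. It replicates in E. coli from a p15A origin (recorded as low copy), which is compatible with ColE1-type plasmids, and it is selected with kanamycin through the aph(3')-Ia KanR gene. The annotation also picks up short remnants in the backbone (fragments of bom, an RSF origin and β-lactamase), along with flanking terminators that insulate the cloning region. These remnants are not functional parts of the design. The roughly 2.2 kb synthetic insert sits between the BioBrick prefix and suffix, with the EcoRI and PstI sites retained.

The insert combines two modules. The first is the receiver device BBa_F2620, in which a Tet promoter (annotated here by its tet operator) with rbs34 drives luxR from Aliivibrio fischeri, followed by the rrnB T1/T7Te double terminator. LuxR binds the acyl-homoserine lactone autoinducer and then activates the downstream lux promoter, which the record lists as the promoter for the payload but which the feature table does not annotate separately. The second module places rbs33-hrpR and a second double terminator under that promoter. The automated annotation labels the coding region after the first terminator pair as a fragment of E. coli hyfR. This most likely reflects homology between related σ54-dependent enhancer-binding activators, and per the catalogue entry the gene is hrpR.

The plasmid therefore converts an autoinducer signal into HrpR expression. According to the associated publication, it was made for building modular, orthogonal genetic logic gates. The record does not describe the partner components.
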