Features (pLannotate 1.2.2; 17 found; start..end, strand, type, name):
      2..61      +  terminator     his operon terminator: This putative transcriptin terminator from the E. coli his operon has a 2-bp deletion introduced during synthesis. Its efficiency has not been determined.
    219..1034    -  CDS            KanR: aminoglycoside phosphotransferase; aph(3')-Ia; confers resistance to kanamycin in bacteria or G418 (Geneticin®) in eukaryotes
   1361..1387    +  misc_feature   bom (fragment): basis of mobility region from pBR322
   1486..1541    -  rep_origin     RSF ori (fragment): Plasmids containing the RSF 1030 origin of replication can be propagated in E. coli cells that contain additional plasmids with compatible origins.
   1629..2173    -  rep_origin     p15A ori: Plasmids containing the medium-copy-number p15A origin of replication can be propagated in E. coli cells that contain a second plasmid with the ColE1 origin.
   2339..2584    -  CDS            bla(M) (fragment): β-lactamase lacking the signal sequence; bla(M); allows cytosolic expression of β-lactamase
   2663..2706    -  terminator     bacterial terminator: putative bacterial transcription terminator
   2709..2730    +  misc_feature   BioBrick prefix: BioBrick prefix for parts that do not start with "ATG"
   2731..2749    +  protein_bind   tet operator: tetO; bacterial operator O2 for the tetR and tetA genes tetracycline repressor TetR
   2755..2774    +  promoter       H1-2O2 promoter (fragment): doxycycline-inducible variant of the human H1 RNA promoter (Henriksen et al., 2007)
   2811..3560    +  CDS            luxR: LUXR_ALIFS - Experimental evidence at protein level: Swiss-Prot protein existence level 1. Transcriptional activator of the bioluminescence operon. Binds to the OHHL autoinducer. From Aliivibrio fischeri (Vibrio fischeri).
   3608..3679    +  terminator     rrnB T1 terminator: transcription terminator T1 from the E. coli rrnB gene
   3695..3722    +  terminator     T7Te terminator: phage T7 early transcription terminator
   3910..4533    +  CDS            hyfR (fragment): HYFR_ECOLI - Experimental evidence at protein level: Swiss-Prot protein existence level 1. A transcriptional activator of its own operon; when overexpressed operon expression is strongly enhanced by low pH (under pH 6.0), strongly inhibited by O(2) but only weakly stimulated by fumarate (PubMed:12426353, PubMed:14702328). Expression in situ is very weak (PubMed:12426353, PubMed:14702328). From Escherichia coli (strain K12).
   4773..4844    +  terminator     rrnB T1 terminator: transcription terminator T1 from the E. coli rrnB gene
   4860..4887    +  terminator     T7Te terminator: phage T7 early transcription terminator
   4894..1       +  misc_feature   BioBrick suffix (across the origin): universal suffix for all parts
>Addgene plasmid #61436 | pBW313lux-hrpR | depositor full sequence | sequence record 99967 | pBW313lux-hrpR sequence 4913 bps
GTCCGGCAAAAAAACGGGCAAGGTGTCACCACCCTGCCCTTTTTCTTTAAAACCGAAAAGATTACTTCGC
GTTATGCAGGCTTCCTCGCTCACTGACTCGCTGCGCTCGGTCGTTCGGCTGCGGCGAGCGGTATCAGCTC
ACTCAAAGGCGGTAATCTCGAGTCCCGTCAAGTCAGCGTAATGCTCTGCCAGTGTTACAACCAATTAACC
AATTCTGATTAGAAAAACTCATCGAGCATCAAATGAAACTGCAATTTATTCATATCAGGATTATCAATAC
CATATTTTTGAAAAAGCCGTTTCTGTAATGAAGGAGAAAACTCACCGAGGCAGTTCCATAGGATGGCAAG
ATCCTGGTATCGGTCTGCGATTCCGACTCGTCCAACATCAATACAACCTATTAATTTCCCCTCGTCAAAA
ATAAGGTTATCAAGTGAGAAATCACCATGAGTGACGACTGAATCCGGTGAGAATGGCAAAAGCTTATGCA
TTTCTTTCCAGACTTGTTCAACAGGCCAGCCATTACGCTCGTCATCAAAATCACTCGCATCAACCAAACC
GTTATTCATTCGTGATTGCGCCTGAGCGAGACGAAATACGCGATCGCTGTTAAAAGGACAATTACAAACA
GGAATCGAATGCAACCGGCGCAGGAACACTGCCAGCGCATCAACAATATTTTCACCTGAATCAGGATATT
CTTCTAATACCTGGAATGCTGTTTTCCCGGGGATCGCAGTGGTGAGTAACCATGCATCATCAGGAGTACG
GATAAAATGCTTGATGGTCGGAAGAGGCATAAATTCCGTCAGCCAGTTTAGTCTGACCATCTCATCTGTA
ACATCATTGGCAACGCTACCTTTGCCATGTTTCAGAAACAACTCTGGCGCATCGGGCTTCCCATACAATC
GATAGATTGTCGCACCTGATTGCCCGACATTATCGCGAGCCCATTTATACCCATATAAATCAGCATCCAT
GTTGGAATTTAATCGCGGCCTCGAGCAAGACGTTTCCCGTTGAATATGGCTCATAACACCCCTTGTATTA
CTGTTTATGTAAGCAGACAGTTTTATTGTTCATGATGATATATTTTTATCTTGTGCAATGTAACATCAGA
GATTTTGAGACACAACGTGGCTTTGTTGAATAAATCGAACTTTTGCTGAGTTGAAGGATCAGATCACGCA
TCTTCCCGACAACGCAGACCGTTCCGTGGCAAAGCAAAAGTTCAAAATCACCAACTGGTCCACCTACAAC
AAAGCTCTCATCAACCGTGGCTCCCTCACTTTCTGGCTGGATGATGGGGCGATTCAGGCCTGGTATGAGT
CAGCAACACCTTCTTCACGAGGCAGACCTCAGCGCTAGCGGAGTGTATACTGGCTTACTATGTTGGCACT
GATGAGGGTGTCAGTGAAGTGCTTCATGTGGCAGGAGAAAAAAGGCTGCACCGGTGCGTCAGCAGAATAT
GTGATACAGGATATATTCCGCTTCCTCGCTCACTGACTCGCTACGCTCGGTCGTTCGACTGCGGCGAGCG
GAAATGGCTTACGAACGGGGCGGAGATTTCCTGGAAGATGCCAGGAAGATACTTAACAGGGAAGTGAGAG
GGCCGCGGCAAAGCCGTTTTTCCATAGGCTCCGCCCCCCTGACAAGCATCACGAAATCTGACGCTCAAAT
CAGTGGTGGCGAAACCCGACAGGACTATAAAGATACCAGGCGTTTCCCCTGGCGGCTCCCTCGTGCGCTC
TCCTGTTCCTGCCTTTCGGTTTACCGGTGTCATTCCGCTGTTATGGCCGCGTTTGTCTCATTCCACGCCT
GACACTCAGTTCCGGGTAGGCAGTTCGCTCCAAGCTGGACTGTATGCACGAACCCCCCGTTCAGTCCGAC
CGCTGCGCCTTATCCGGTAACTATCGTCTTGAGTCCAACCCGGAAAGACATGCAAAAGCACCACTGGCAG
CAGCCACTGGTAATTGATTTAGAGGAGTTAGTCTTGAAGTCATGCGCCGGTTAAGGCTAAACTGAAAGGA
CAAGTTTTGGTGACTGCGCTCCTCCAAGCCAGTTACCTCGGTTCAAAGAGTTGGTAGCTCAGAGAACCTT
CGAAAAACCGCCCTGCAAGGCGGTTTTTTCGTTTTCAGAGCAAGAGATTACGCGCAGACCAAAACGATCT
CAAGAAGATCATCTTATTAAGGGGTCTGACGCTCAGTGGAACGAAAACTCACGTTAAGGGATTTTGGTCA
TGAGATTATCAAAAAGGATCTTCACCTAGATCCTTTTAAATTAAAAATGAAGTTTTAAATCAATCTAAAG
TATATATGAGTAAACTTGGTCTGACAGTTACCAATGCTTAATCAGTGAGGCACCTATCTCAGCGATCTGT
CTATTTCGTTCATCCATAGTTGCCTGACTCCCCGTCGTGTAGATAACTACGATACGGGAGGGCTTACCAT
CTGGCCCCAGTGCTGCAATGATACCGCGAGACCCACGCTCACCGGCTCCAGATTTATCAGCAATAAACCA
GCCAGCCGGAAGGGCCGAGCGCAGAAGTGGTCCTGCAACTTTATCCGCCTCCATCCAGTCTATTCCATGG
TGCCACCTGACGTCTAAGAAACCATTATTATCATGACATTAACCTATAAAAATAGGCGTATCACGAGGCA
GAATTTCAGATAAAAAAAATCCTTAGCTTTCGCTAAGGATGATTTCTGGAATTCGCGGCCGCTTCTAGAG
TCCCTATCAGTGATAGAGATTGACATCCCTATCAGTGATAGAGATACTGAGCACTACTAGAGAAAGAGGA
GAAATACTAGATGAAAAACATAAATGCCGACGACACATACAGAATAATTAATAAAATTAAAGCTTGTAGA
AGCAATAATGATATTAATCAATGCTTATCTGATATGACTAAAATGGTACATTGTGAATATTATTTACTCG
CGATCATTTATCCTCATTCTATGGTTAAATCTGATATTTCAATCCTAGATAATTACCCTAAAAAATGGAG
GCAATATTATGATGACGCTAATTTAATAAAATATGATCCTATAGTAGATTATTCTAACTCCAATCATTCA
CCAATTAATTGGAATATATTTGAAAACAATGCTGTAAATAAAAAATCTCCAAATGTAATTAAAGAAGCGA
AAACATCAGGTCTTATCACTGGGTTTAGTTTCCCTATTCATACGGCTAACAATGGCTTCGGAATGCTTAG
TTTTGCACATTCAGAAAAAGACAACTATATAGATAGTTTATTTTTACATGCGTGTATGAACATACCATTA
ATTGTTCCTTCTCTAGTTGATAATTATCGAAAAATAAATATAGCAAATAATAAATCAAACAACGATTTAA
CCAAAAGAGAAAAAGAATGTTTAGCGTGGGCATGCGAAGGAAAAAGCTCTTGGGATATTTCAAAAATATT
AGGTTGCAGTGAGCGTACTGTCACTTTCCATTTAACCAATGCGCAAATGAAACTCAATACAACAAACCGC
TGCCAAAGTATTTCTAAAGCAATTTTAACAGGAGCAATTGATTGCCCATACTTTAAAAATTAATAACACT
GATAGTGCTAGTGTAGATCACTACTAGAGCCAGGCATCAAATAAAACGAAAGGCTCAGTCGAAAGACTGG
GCCTTTCGTTTTATCTGTTGTTTGTCGGTGAACGCTCTCTACTAGAGTCACACTGGCTCACCTTCGGGTG
GGCCTTTCTGCGTTTATATACTAGAGACCTGTAGGATCGTACAGGTTTACGCAAGAAAATGGTTTGTTAT
AGTCGAATAAATACTAGAGTCACACAGGACTACTAGATGAGTACAGGCATCGATAAGGACGTCCGAGAGT
GTTGGGGCGTAACTGCATTATCAGCGGGTCATCAAATTGCAATGAATAGCGCGTTTCTGGATATGGACTT
GCTGTTGTGCGGGGAAACCGGCACCGGCAAGGACACACTGGCCAACCGCATTCACGAGTTGTCCAGCAGG
TCGGGACCCTTTGTGGGCATGAACTGCGCCGCCATTCCCGAGTCGCTGGCAGAGAGCCAGTTATTCGGTG
TGGTCAACGGTGCATTCACCGGCGTATGCCGGGCTCGCGAGGGCTACATAGAGGCCTCCAGTGGTGGCAC
CTTGTACCTGGATGAAATCGACAGCATGCCGTTGAGCCTGCAAGCCAAACTGCTGCGTGTGTTGGAGAGT
CGAGGTATCGAGCGTCTGGGCTCGACCGAATTTATCCCGGTGGATCTGCGGATCATTGCCTCGGCCCAGC
GGCCACTGGATGAACTGGTGGAACAAGGACTTTTCCGTCGCGACCTGTTTTTTCGGCTCAACGTGCTGAC
GCTTCACTTGCCAGCCTTGCGCAAACGTCGTGAACAGATCCTGCCATTGTTCGACCAGTTCACCCAGGGT
ATCGCTGCCGAGTTCGGACGTCCCGCTCCTGCGCTGGACAGCGGGCGTGTGCAGCTGCTGCTCAGCCACG
ACTGGCCGGGCAACATCCGCGAATTGAAGTCTGCGGCCAAGCGCTTCGTACTCGGCTTCCCCTTGCTGGG
CGCCGACCCTGTGGAAGCGCTTGACCCTGCCACGGGGCTGCGCACGCAAATGCGCATCATCGAGAAAATG
CTCATCCAGGATGCCTTGAAGCGGCACAGGCACAATTTCGACGCGGTGCTTCAGGAGTTGGAGTTGCCAA
GACGCACCCTGTATCACCGCATGAAGGAACTGGGAGTTGCAGCGCCGATCGCTGCGACGGCCGGGGTCTA
ATAACCAGGCATCAAATAAAACGAAAGGCTCAGTCGAAAGACTGGGCCTTTCGTTTTATCTGTTGTTTGT
CGGTGAACGCTCTCTACTAGAGTCACACTGGCTCACCTTCGGGTGGGCCTTTCTGCGTTTATATACTAGT
AGCGGCCGCTGCA
