>Addgene plasmid #61436 | pBW313lux-hrpR | addgene partial sequence | sequence record 121740 | pBRforEco 5'-AATAGGCGTATCACGAGGC-3'
AGGATGATTTCTGGAATTCGCGGCCGCTTCTAGAGTCCCTATCAGTGATAGAGATTGACATCCCTATCAG
TGATAGAGATACTGAGCACTACTAGAGAAAGAGGAGAAATACTAGATGAAAAACATAAATGCCGACGACA
CATACAGAATAATTAATAAAATTAAAGCTTGTAGAAGCAATAATGATATTAATCAATGCTTATCTGATAT
GACTAAAATGGTACATTGTGAATATTATTTACTCGCGATCATTTATCCTCATTCTATGGTTAAATCTGAT
ATTTCAATCCTAGATAATTACCCTAAAAAATGGAGGCAATATTATGATGACGCTAATTTAATAAAATATG
ATCCTATAGTAGATTATTCTAACTCCAATCATTCACCAATTAATTGGAATATATTTGAAAACAATGCTGT
AAATAAAAAATCTCCAAATGTAATTAAAGAAGCGAAAACATCAGGTCTTATCACTGGGTTTAGTTTCCCT
ATTCATACGGCTAACAATGGCTTCGGAATGCTTAGTTTTGCACATTCAGAAAAAGACAACTATATAGATA
GTTTATTTTTACATGCGTGTATGAACATACCATTAATTGTTCCTTCTCTAGTTGATAATTATCGAAAAAT
AAATATAGCAAATAATAAATCAAACAACGATTTAACCAAAAGAGAAAAAGAATGTTTAGCGTGGGCATGC
GAAGGAAAAAGCTCTTGGGATATTTCAAAAATATTAGGTTGCAGTGAGCGTACTGTCACTTTCCATTTAA
CCAATGCGCAAATGAAACTCAATACAACAAACCGCTGCCAAAGTATTTCTAAAGCAATTTTAACAGGAGC
AATTGATTGCCCATACTTTAAAAATTAATAACACTGATAGTGCTAGTGTAGATCACTACTAGAGCCAGGC
ATC
